Addgene plasmid #10966: pcDNA3.1hisA cdc25c C330S
Depositing lab: Toren Finkel. Depositing organization: National Heart, Lung, and Blood Institute (NHLBI). Publication: Redox regulation of Cdc25C. Savitsky PA, Finkel T. J Biol Chem. 2002 Jun 7. 277(23):20535-40. 10.1074/jbc.M201589200 PubMed 11925443.
Backbone
  Vector backbone: pcDNA3.1 His A
  Backbone manufacturer: Invitrogen
  Backbone size w/o insert (bp): 5500
  Vector type: Mammalian Expression
  Selectable markers: Neomycin (select with G418)
Growth in bacteria
  Bacterial resistance: Ampicillin, 100 μg/mL
  Growth temperature: 37°C
  Growth strain: DH5alpha
  Copy number: High Copy
Gene/Insert
  Gene/Insert name: cdc25c C330S (alt name: cdc25c)
  Species: H. sapiens (human)
  Insert size (bp): 1450
  Mutation: C330S. Cysteine to Serine substitution at aa330.
  Entrez Gene: CDC25C (a.k.a. CDC25, PPP1R60)
  Tag / fusion protein: 6xHis (N terminal on backbone)
  Cloning method: Restriction Enzyme
  Sequencing primers: 5′ T7; 3′ BGHrev
Resource information
  A portion of this plasmid was derived from a plasmid made by: cdc25C was a gift from Dr. Helen Piwnica-Worms
Terms and licenses: Academic/Nonprofit Terms; Industry Terms: Not Available to Industry
How to cite: pcDNA3.1hisA cdc25c C330S was a gift from Toren Finkel (Addgene plasmid # 10966 ; http://n2t.net/addgene:10966 ; RRID:Addgene_10966)
