[The description below was written by a language model from this plasmid's Addgene catalogue record.]
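Description:
pcDNA3.1hisA cdc25c C330S is a mammalian expression plasmid built on the commercial pcDNA3.1 His A backbone (about 5.5 kb without insert). It is propagated in E. coli as a high-copy plasmid under ampicillin selection. It also carries a neomycin resistance marker, so transfected mammalian cells can be selected with G418 to make stable lines. The record does not list the promoter or other regulatory elements. The recommended sequencing primers, T7 on the 5′ side and BGH reverse on the 3′ side, indicate that the insert lies between a T7 priming site and the bovine growth hormone polyadenylation region. This matches the standard pcDNA3.1 design, in which a CMV promoter normally drives expression.

The insert is an approximately 1.45 kb human CDC25C coding sequence, introduced by restriction cloning. It is fused at its N terminus to a 6xHis tag supplied by the backbone, which allows detection or metal-affinity purification of the expressed protein. CDC25C is a dual-specificity phosphatase that promotes mitotic entry by activating cyclin-dependent kinase. This version has a cysteine-to-serine substitution at residue 330.

The associated publication concerns redox regulation of Cdc25C. This suggests the point mutant was made to test how this particular cysteine contributes to oxidation-dependent control of the phosphatase, probably by comparison with wild-type and other cysteine mutants, although the record does not describe the functional consequence of the substitution. The parental cdc25C sequence came from another laboratory. No feature table is available, so the exact positions of elements cannot be given.
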