>Addgene plasmid #10966 | pcDNA3.1hisA cdc25c C330S | addgene partial sequence | sequence record 17935 | BGH-rev 5'-TAGAAGGCACAGTCGAGG-3'
GTGATGATGACCGGTACGCGTAGAATCGAGACCGAGGAGAGGGTTAGGGATAGGCTTACCTTCGAAGGGC
CCTCTAGATGGGCTCATGTCCTTCACCAGAAGGGCAATCTGCTCCCGCAGCTGCCGCTCCCCTTCCTGCA
CTTTGCTCTGGCTTCGACACCTCAGCAACTCAGTCTTGTGGTCCTGATGATGCATAGGGCAGTAGCTCTG
TGGTTCACACAGTTCCATATATTCTGGAAAGAAGTCTCTGTAGCCGCCTTTAAGGATATATAGCTCTGGG
TAGTACAATGCAGGATACTGGTTCAGAGACCTGTCCTCTTCACGCAGACAGCGGCACATTCGGGGGCCCC
TCTCTGAGGAGAATTCACAGTGGAACACGATGATTATTCTCTTCTGGGTGTCCAAAGGGACGATGGGCTT
CTTCAGAAAGAAGTTAAACAGTTCTTCCTGACTATATAAGTTTAAGGCTCCCTGGATGTGTCCTCCCAGA
TACTCATAAGGATAGCGTGAATCAATGACATAAAACTTCTCAATCAGACCCTGGAACTTCCCCGACAGTA
AGGCAGCCACTGTTTCTGGGTTGACATACTTCAGATCTTGGTGTTTCCCTGACACGGTTGGCAGCGCACA
TACCTTGGAAAAATCACCAATCAGGTGCCCCTGGTTAGAATCTTCCTCCAGCATCTGAGTGATAGTAATG
TCACACAGAGAGACTGTCTTCTTTAAACATAAGCCCTTCCTGAGCTTTCCTTGGCCAGAAAAATACTTTT
TTTTAACTTTATCTGGTATTGTGTTGTCCTTGAATTTTTCCACCTGCTTCAGTCTTGGCCTGTTCAAGTT
CTCTGGCATCGACGGGGAGCGATATAGGCCACTTCTGCTCACCTTTGCTTCTTGATCTTTCAGGGAAAAC
TCCATTAATTCATCTGAAATCTCTTCTGCCTGGTCTTCTC
